>Addgene plasmid #116793 | pHAGE-SRSF2 | addgene full sequence | sequence record 237755 | Addgene NGS Result
TAGAAGAAGAAGGTGGAGAGAGAGACAGAGACAGATCCATTCGATTAGTGAACGGATCTCGACGGTATCG
CCGAATTCACAAATGGCAGTATTCATCCACAATTTTAAAAGAAAAGGGGGGATTGGGGGGTACAGTGCAG
GGGAAAGAATAGTAGACATAATAGCAACAGACATACAAACTAAAGAATTACAAAAACAAATTACAAAAAT
TCAAAATTTTCGGGTTTATTACAGGGACAGCAGAGATCCAGTTTGGACTAGTCGTGAGGCTCCGGTGCCC
GTCAGTGGGCAGAGCGCACATCGCCCACAGTCCCCGAGAAGTTGGGGGGAGGGGTCGGCAATTGAACCGG
TGCCTAGAGAAGGTGGCGCGGGGTAAACTGGGAAAGTGATGTCGTGTACTGGCTCCGCCTTTTTCCCGAG
GGTGGGGGAGAACCGTATATAAGTGCAGTAGTCGCCGTGAACGTTCTTTTTCGCAACGGGTTTGCCGCCA
GAACACAGGTAAGTGCCGTGTGTGGTTCCCGCGGGCCTGGCCTCTTTACGGGTTATGGCCCTTGCGTGCC
TTGAATTACTTCCACCTGGCTGCAGTACGTGATTCTTGATCCCGAGCTTCGGGTTGGAAGTGGGTGGGAG
AGTTCGAGGCCTTGCGCTTAAGGAGCCCCTTCGCCTCGTGCTTGAGTTGAGGCCTGGCCTGGGCGCTGGG
GCCGCCGCGTGCGAATCTGGTGGCACCTTCGCGCCTGTCTCGCTGCTTTCGATAAGTCTCTAGCCATTTA
AAATTTTTGATGACCTGCTGCGACGCTTTTTTTCTGGCAAGATAGTCTTGTAAATGCGGGCCAAGATCTG
CACACTGGTATTTCGGTTTTTGGGGCCGCGGGCGGCGACGGGGCCCGTGCGTCCCAGCGCACATGTTCGG
CGAGGCGGGGCCTGCGAGCGCGGCCACCGAGAATCGGACGGGGGTAGTCTCAAGCTGGCCGGCCTGCTCT
GGTGCCTGGCCTCGCGCCGCCGTGTATCGCCCCGCCCTGGGCGGCAAGGCTGGCCCGGTCGGCACCAGTT
GCGTGAGCGGAAAGATGGCCGCTTCCCGGCCCTGCTGCAGGGAGCTCAAAATGGAGGACGCGGCGCTCGG
GAGAGCGGGCGGGTGAGTCACCCACACAAAGGAAAAGGGCCTTTCCGTCCTCAGCCGTCGCTTCATGTGA
CTCCACGGAGTACCGGGCGCCGTCCAGGCACCTCGATTAGTTCTCGAGCTTTTGGAGTACGTCGTCTTTA
GGTTGGGGGGAGGGGTTTTATGCGATGGAGTTTCCCCACACTGAGTGGGTGGAGACTGAAGTTAGGCCAG
CTTGGCACTTGATGTAATTCTCCTTGGAATTTGCCCTTTTTGAGTTTGGATCTTGGTTCATTCTCAAGCC
TCAGACAGTGGTTCAAAGTTTTTTTCTTCCATTTCAGGTGTCGTGAAGCGGCCCTGCAGATATCAACAAG
TTTGTACAAAAAAGCAGGCACCATGAGCTACGGCCGCCCCCCTCCCGATGTGGAGGGTATGACCTCCCTC
AAGGTGGACAACCTGACCTACCGCACCTCGCCCGACACGCTGAGGCGCGTCTTCGAGAAGTACGGGCGCG
TCGGCGACGTGTACATCCCGCGGGATCGCTACACCAAGGAGTCCCGCGGCTTCGCCTTCGTTCGCTTTCA
CGACAAGCGCGACGCTGAGGACGCTATGGATGCCATGGACGGGGCCGTGCTGGACGGCCGCGAGCTGCGG
GTGCAAATGGCGCGCTACGGCCGCCCCCCGGACTCACACCACAGCCGCCGGGGACCGCCACCCCGCAGGT
ACGGGGGCGGTGGCTACGGACGCCGGAGCCGCAGCCCTAGGCGGCGTCGCCGCAGCCGATCCCGGAGTCG
GAGCCGTTCCAGGTCTCGCAGCCGATCTCGCTACAGCCGCTCGAAGTCTCGGTCCCGCACTCGTTCTCGA
TCTCGGTCGACCTCCAAGTCCAGATCCGCACGAAGGTCCAAGTCCAAGTCCTCGTCGGTCTCCAGATCTC
GTTCGCGGTCCAGGTCCCGGTCTCGGTCCAGGAGTCCTCCCCCAGTGTCCAAGAGGGAATCCAAATCCAG
GTCGCGATCGAAGAGTCCCCCCAAGTCTCCTGAAGAGGAAGGAGCGGTGTCCTCTTAGAACCCAGCTTTC
TTGTACAAAGTGGTGATATCCAATTAACCCTCACTAAAGGAATGTAAAGTAAAGAAAGTGATGACCCTAT
AGTGAGTCGTATTACCACCCAACTTTTCTATACAAAGTGGTTGATATCCAGCACAGTGGCGGCCGCTCGA
GTCTAGAGGGCCCGCGGTTCGAAGGTAAGCCTATCCCTAACCCTCTCCTCGGTCTCGATTCTACGCGTAC
CGGTTAGTAATGAGATCCCTCCCCCCCCCCTAACGTTACTGGCCGAAGCCGCTTGGAATAAGGCCGGTGT
GCGTTTGTCTATATGTTATTTTCCACCATATTGCCGTCTTTTGGCAATGTGAGGGCCCGGAAACCTGGCC
CTGTCTTCTTGACGAGCATTCCTAGGGGTCTTTCCCCTCTCGCCAAAGGAATGCAAGGTCTGTTGAATGT
CGTGAAGGAAGCAGTTCCTCTGGAAGCTTCTTGAAGACAAACAACGTCTGTAGCGACCCTTTGCAGGCAG
CGGAACCCCCCACCTGGCGACAGGTGCCTCTGCGGCCAAAAGCCACGTGTATAAGATACACCTGCAAAGG
CGGCACAACCCCAGTGCCACGTTGTGAGTTGGATAGTTGTGGAAAGAGTCAAATGGCTCTCCTCAAGCGT
ATTCAACAAGGGGCTGAAGGATGCCCAGAAGGTACCCCATTGTATGGGATCTGATCTGGGGCCTCGGTGC
ACATGCTTTACATGTGTTTAGTCGAGGTTAAAAAAACGTCTAGGCCCCCCGAACCACGGGGACGTGGTTT
TCCTTTGAAAAACACGATGATAATATGGCCACACATATGACCGAGTACAAGCCCACGGTGCGCCTCGCCA
CCCGCGACGACGTCCCCAGGGCCGTACGCACCCTCGCCGCCGCGTTCGCCGACTACCCCGCCACGCGCCA
CACCGTCGATCCGGACCGCCACATCGAGCGGGTCACCGAGCTGCAAGAACTCTTCCTCACGCGCGTCGGG
CTCGACATCGGCAAGGTGTGGGTCGCGGACGACGGCGCCGCGGTGGCGGTCTGGACCACGCCGGAGAGCG
TCGAAGCGGGGGCGGTGTTCGCCGAGATCGGCCCGCGCATGGCCGAGTTGAGCGGTTCCCGGCTGGCCGC
GCAGCAACAGATGGAAGGCCTCCTGGCGCCGCACCGGCCCAAGGAGCCCGCGTGGTTCCTGGCCACCGTC
GGCGTCTCGCCCGACCACCAGGGCAAGGGTCTGGGCAGCGCCGTCGTGCTCCCCGGAGTGGAGGCGGCCG
AGCGCGCCGGGGTGCCCGCCTTCCTGGAGACCTCCGCGCCCCGCAACCTCCCCTTCTACGAGCGGCTCGG
CTTCACCGTCACCGCCGACGTCGAGGTGCCCGAAGGACCGCGCACCTGGTGCATGACCCGCAAGCCCGGT
GCCTAAATCGATAGATCCTAATCAACCTCTGGATTACAAAATTTGTGAAAGATTGACTGGTATTCTTAAC
TATGTTGCTCCTTTTACGCTATGTGGATACGCTGCTTTAATGCCTTTGTATCATGCTATTGCTTCCCGTA
TGGCTTTCATTTTCTCCTCCTTGTATAAATCCTGGTTGCTGTCTCTTTATGAGGAGTTGTGGCCCGTTGT
CAGGCAACGTGGCGTGGTGTGCACTGTGTTTGCTGACGCAACCCCCACTGGTTGGGGCATTGCCACCACC
TGTCAGCTCCTTTCCGGGACTTTCGCTTTCCCCCTCCCTATTGCCACGGCGGAACTCATCGCCGCCTGCC
TTGCCCGCTGCTGGACAGGGGCTCGGCTGTTGGGCACTGACAATTCCGTGGTGTTGTCGGGGAAATCATC
GTCCTTTCCTTGGCTGCTCGCCTGTGTTGCCACCTGGATTCTGCGCGGGACGTCCTTCTGCTACGTCCCT
TCGGCCCTCAATCCAGCGGACCTTCCTTCCCGCGGCCTGCTGCCGGCTCTGCGGCCTCTTCCGCGTCTTC
GCCTTCGCCCTCAGACGAGTCGGATCTCCCTTTGGGCCGCCTCCCCGCCTGAGATCCTTTAAGACCAATG
ACTTACAAGGCAGCTGTAGATCTTAGCCACTTTTTAAAAGAAAAGGGGGGACTGGAAGGGCTAATTCACT
CCCAACGAAGACAAGATCTGCTTTTTGCTTGTACTGGGTCTCTCTGGTTAGACCAGATCTGAGCCTGGGA
GCTCTCTGGCTAACTAGGGAACCCACTGCTTAAGCCTCAATAAAGCTTGCCTTGAGTGCTTCAAGTAGTG
TGTGCCCGTCTGTTGTGTGACTCTGGTAACTAGAGATCCCTCAGACCCTTTTAGTCAGTGTGGAAAATCT
CTAGCAGTAGTAGTTCATGTCATCTTATTATTCAGTATTTATAACTTGCAAAGAAATGAATATCAGAGAG
TGAGAGGCCCGGGTTAATTAAGGAAAGGGCTAGATCATTCTTGAAGACGAAAGGGCCTCGTGATACGCCT
ATTTTTATAGGTTAATGTCATGATAATAATGGTTTCTTAGACGTCAGGTGGCACTTTTCGGGGAAATGTG
CGCGGAACCCCTATTTGTTTATTTTTCTAAATACATTCAAATATGTATCCGCTCATGAGACAATAACCCT
GATAAATGCTTCAATAATATTGAAAAAGGAAGAGTATGAGTATTCAACATTTCCGTGTCGCCCTTATTCC
CTTTTTTGCGGCATTTTGCCTTCCTGTTTTTGCTCACCCAGAAACGCTGGTGAAAGTAAAAGATGCTGAA
GATCAGTTGGGTGCACGAGTGGGTTACATCGAACTGGATCTCAACAGCGGTAAGATCCTTGAGAGTTTTC
GCCCCGAAGAACGTTTTCCAATGATGAGCACTTTTAAAGTTCTGCTATGTGGCGCGGTATTATCCCGTGT
TGACGCCGGGCAAGAGCAACTCGGTCGCCGCATACACTATTCTCAGAATGACTTGGTTGAGTACTCACCA
GTCACAGAAAAGCATCTTACGGATGGCATGACAGTAAGAGAATTATGCAGTGCTGCCATAACCATGAGTG
ATAACACTGCGGCCAACTTACTTCTGACAACGATCGGAGGACCGAAGGAGCTAACCGCTTTTTTGCACAA
CATGGGGGATCATGTAACTCGCCTTGATCGTTGGGAACCGGAGCTGAATGAAGCCATACCAAACGACGAG
CGTGACACCACGATGCCTGTAGCAATGGCAACAACGTTGCGCAAACTATTAACTGGCGAACTACTTACTC
TAGCTTCCCGGCAACAATTAATAGACTGGATGGAGGCGGATAAAGTTGCAGGACCACTTCTGCGCTCGGC
CCTTCCGGCTGGCTGGTTTATTGCTGATAAATCTGGAGCCGGTGAGCGTGGGTCTCGCGGTATCATTGCA
GCACTGGGGCCAGATGGTAAGCCCTCCCGTATCGTAGTTATCTACACGACGGGGAGTCAGGCAACTATGG
ATGAACGAAATAGACAGATCGCTGAGATAGGTGCCTCACTGATTAAGCATTGGTAACTGTCAGACCAAGT
TTACTCATATATACTTTAGATTGATTTAAAACTTCATTTTTAATTTAAAAGGATCTAGGTGAAGATCCTT
TTTGATAATCTCATGACCAAAATCCCTTAACGTGAGTTTTCGTTCCACTGAGCGTCAGACCCCGTAGAAA
AGATCAAAGGATCTTCTTGAGATCCTTTTTTTCTGCGCGTAATCTGCTGCTTGCAAACAAAAAAACCACC
GCTACCAGCGGTGGTTTGTTTGCCGGATCAAGAGCTACCAACTCTTTTTCCGAAGGTAACTGGCTTCAGC
AGAGCGCAGATACCAAATACTGTTCTTCTAGTGTAGCCGTAGTTAGGCCACCACTTCAAGAACTCTGTAG
CACCGCCTACATACCTCGCTCTGCTAATCCTGTTACCAGTGGCTGCTGCCAGTGGCGATAAGTCGTGTCT
TACCGGGTTGGACTCAAGACGATAGTTACCGGATAAGGCGCAGCGGTCGGGCTGAACGGGGGGTTCGTGC
ACACAGCCCAGCTTGGAGCGAACGACCTACACCGAACTGAGATACCTACAGCGTGAGCTATGAGAAAGCG
CCACGCTTCCCGAAGGGAGAAAGGCGGACAGGTATCCGGTAAGCGGCAGGGTCGGAACAGGAGAGCGCAC
GAGGGAGCTTCCAGGGGGAAACGCCTGGTATCTTTATAGTCCTGTCGGGTTTCGCCACCTCTGACTTGAG
CGTCGATTTTTGTGATGCTCGTCAGGGGGGCGGAGCCTATGGAAAAACGCCAGCAACGCGGCCTTTTTAC
GGTTCCTGGCCTTTTGCTGGCCTTTTGCTCACATGTTCTTTCCTGCGTTATCCCCTGATTCTGTGGATAA
CCGTATTACCGCCTTTGAGTGAGCTGATACCGCTCGCCGCAGCCGAACGACCGAGCGCAGCGAGTCAGTG
AGCGAGGAAGCGGAAGAGCGCCCAATACGCAAACCGCCTCTCCCCGCGCGTTGGCCGATTCATTAATGCA
GCAAGCTCATGGCTGACTAATTTTTTTTATTTATGCAGAGGCCGAGGCCGCCTCGGCCTCTGAGCTATTC
CAGAAGTAGTGAGGAGGCTTTTTTGGAGGCCTAGGCTTTTGCAAAAAGCTCCCCGTGGCACGACAGGTTT
CCCGACTGGAAAGCGGGCAGTGAGCGCAACGCAATTAATGTGAGTTAGCTCACTCATTAGGCACCCCAGG
CTTTACACTTTATGCTTCCGGCTCGTATGTTGTGTGGAATTGTGAGCGGATAACAATTTCACACAGGAAA
CAGCTATGACATGATTACGAATTTCACAAATAAAGCATTTTTTTCACTGCATTCTAGTTGTGGTTTGTCC
AAACTCATCAATGTATCTTATCATGTCTGGATCAACTGGATAACTCAAGCTAACCAAAATCATCCCAAAC
TTCCCACCCCATACCCTATTACCACTGCCAATTACCTGTGGTTTCATTTACTCTAAACCTGTGATTCCTC
TGAATTATTTTCATTTTAAAGAAATTGTATTTGTTAAATATGTACTACAAACTTAGTAGTTGGAAGGGCT
AATTCACTCCCAAAGAAGACAAGATATCCTTGATCTGTGGATCTACCACACACAAGGCTACTTCCCTGAT
TAGCAGAACTACACACCAGGGCCAGGGGTCAGATATCCACTGACCTTTGGATGGTGCTACAAGCTAGTAC
CAGTTGAGCCAGATAAGGTAGAAGAGGCCAATAAAGGAGAGAACACCAGCTTGTTACACCCTGTGAGCCT
GCATGGGATGGATGACCCGGAGAGAGAAGTGTTAGAGTGGAGGTTTGACAGCCGCCTAGCATTTCATCAC
GTGGCCCGAGAGCTGCATCCGGAGTACTTCAAGAACTGCTGATATCGAGCTTGCTACAAGGGACTTTCCG
CTGGGGACTTTCCAGGGAGGCGTGGCCTGGGCGGGACTGGGGAGTGGCGAGCCCTCAGATCCTGCATATA
AGCAGCTGCTTTTTGCCTGTACTGGGTCTCTCTGGTTAGACCAGATCTGAGCCTGGGAGCTCTCTGGCTA
ACTAGGGAACCCACTGCTTAAGCCTCAATAAAGCTTGCCTTGAGTGCTTCAAGTAGTGTGTGCCCGTCTG
TTGTGTGACTCTGGTAACTAGAGATCCCTCAGACCCTTTTAGTCAGTGTGGAAAATCTCTAGCAGTGGCG
CCCGAACAGGGACTTGAAAGCGAAAGGGAAACCAGAGGAGCTCTCTCGACGCAGGACTCGGCTTGCTGAA
GCGCGCACGGCAAGAGGCGAGGGGCGGCGACTGGTGAGTACGCCAAAAATTTTGACTAGCGGAGGCTAGA
AGGAGAGAGATGGGTGCGAGAGCGTCAGTATTAAGCGGGGGAGAATTAGATCGCGATGGGAAAAAATTCG
GTTAAGGCCAGGGGGAAAGAAAAAATATAAATTAAAACATATAGTATGGGCAAGCAGGGAGCTAGAACGA
TTCGCAGTTAATCCTGGCCTGTTAGAAACATCAGAAGGCTGTAGACAAATACTGGGACAGCTACAACCAT
CCCTTCAGACAGGATCAGAAGAACTTAGATCATTATATAATACAGTAGCAACCCTCTATTGTGTGCATCA
AAGGATAGAGATAAAAGACACCAAGGAAGCTTTAGACAAGATAGAGGAAGAGCAAAACAAAAGTAAGACC
ACCGCACAGCAAGCGGCCGGCCGCTGATCTTCAGACCTGGAGGAGGAGATATGAGGGACAATTGGAGAAG
TGAATTATATAAATATAAAGTAGTAAAAATTGAACCATTAGGAGTAGCACCCACCAAGGCAAAGAGAAGA
GTGGTGCAGAGAGAAAAAAGAGCAGTGGGAATAGGAGCTTTGTTCCTTGGGTTCTTGGGAGCAGCAGGAA
GCACTATGGGCGCAGCGTCAATGACGCTGACGGTACAGGCCAGACAATTATTGTCTGGTATAGTGCAGCA
GCAGAACAATTTGCTGAGGGCTATTGAGGCGCAACAGCATCTGTTGCAACTCACAGTCTGGGGCATCAAG
CAGCTCCAGGCAAGAATCCTGGCTGTGGAAAGATACCTAAAGGATCAACAGCTCCTGGGGATTTGGGGTT
GCTCTGGAAAACTCATTTGCACCACTGCTGTGCCTTGGAATGCTAGTTGGAGTAATAAATCTCTGGAACA
GATTTGGAATCACACGACCTGGATGGAGTGGGACAGAGAAATTAACAATTACACAAGCTTAATACACTCC
TTAATTGAAGAATCGCAAAACCAGCAAGAAAAGAATGAACAAGAATTATTGGAATTAGATAAATGGGCAA
GTTTGTGGAATTGGTTTAACATAACAAATTGGCTGTGGTATATAAAATTATTCATAATGATAGTAGGAGG
CTTGGTAGGTTTAAGAATAGTTTTTGCTGTACTTTCTATAGTGAATAGAGTTAGGCAGGGATATTCACCA
TTATCGTTTCAGACCCACCTCCCAACCCCGAGGGGACCCGACAGGCCCGAAGGAA
Features (pLannotate 1.2.2; 30 found; start..end, strand, type, name):
    103..220     +  misc_feature   cPPT/CTS: central polypurine tract and central termination sequence of HIV-1
    268..1446    +  promoter       EF-1α promoter: strong constitutive promoter for human elongation factor EF-1α
   1467..1487    +  protein_bind   attB1: mutant version of attB; core recombination site for the Gateway® BP reaction BP Clonase™
   1493..2155    +  CDS            SRSF2: SRSF2_HUMAN - Also known as SFRS2. Experimental evidence at protein level: Swiss-Prot protein existence level 1. Necessary for the splicing of pre-mRNA. It is required for formation of the earliest ATP-dependent splicing complex and interacts with spliceosomal components bound to both the 5'- and 3'-splice sites during spliceosome assembly. It also is required for ATP-dependent interactions of both U1 and U2 snRNPs with pre-mRNA. Interacts with other spliceosomal components, via the RS domains, to form a bridge between the 5'- and 3'-splice site binding components, U1 snRNP and U2AF. Binds to
   2160..2184    -  protein_bind   attB2: mutant version of attB; recombination site for the Gateway® BP reaction BP Clonase™
   2192..2210    +  promoter       T3 promoter: promoter for bacteriophage T3 RNA polymerase
   2236..2254    -  promoter       T7 promoter: promoter for bacteriophage T7 RNA polymerase
   2260..2278    -  protein_bind   attB4 (fragment): mutant version of attB; core recombination site for the Gateway® BP reaction BP Clonase™
   2334..2375    +  CDS            V5 tag: epitope tag from simian virus 5
   2501..2963    +  misc_feature   IRES: internal ribosome entry site (IRES) of the encephalomyocarditis virus (EMCV)
   2977..3574    +  CDS            PuroR (fragment): puromycin N-acetyltransferase; pac from Streptomyces; confers resistance to puromycin
   3590..4178    +  misc_feature   WPRE: woodchuck hepatitis virus posttranscriptional regulatory element
   4186..4251    +  CDS            nef (fragment): NEF_HV1Z2 - Experimental evidence at protein level: Swiss-Prot protein existence level 1. Extracellular Nef protein targets CD4(+) T-lymphocytes for apoptosis by interacting with CXCR4 surface receptors. From Human immunodeficiency virus type 1 group M subtype D (isolate Z2/CDC-Z34) (HIV-1).
   4253..4486    +  LTR            3' LTR (ΔU3): self-inactivating 3' long terminal repeat (LTR) from HIV-1
   4691..4795    +  promoter       AmpR promoter: bla
   4796..5656    +  CDS            AmpR: β-lactamase; bla; confers resistance to ampicillin, carbenicillin, and related antibiotics
   5827..6415    +  rep_origin     ori: high-copy-number ColE1/pMB1/pBR322/pUC origin of replication
   6598..6652    +  CDS            lacI (fragment): lac repressor; lacI; The lac repressor binds to the lac operator to inhibit transcription in E. coli. This inhibition can be relieved by adding lactose or isopropyl-β-D-thiogalactopyranoside (IPTG).
   6658..6751    +  rep_origin     SV40 ori (fragment): SV40 origin of replication
   6776..6813    +  CDS            lacI (fragment): lac repressor; lacI; The lac repressor binds to the lac operator to inhibit transcription in E. coli. This inhibition can be relieved by adding lactose or isopropyl-β-D-thiogalactopyranoside (IPTG).
   6826..6847    +  protein_bind   CAP binding site: CAP binding activates transcription in the presence of cAMP. E. coli catabolite activator protein
   6862..6892    +  promoter       lac promoter: promoter for the E. coli lac operon
   6900..6916    +  protein_bind   lac operator: The lac repressor binds to the lac operator to inhibit transcription in E. coli. This inhibition can be relieved by adding lactose or isopropyl-β-D-thiogalactopyranoside (IPTG). lac repressor encoded by lacI
   6950..7033    +  polyA_signal   SV40 poly(A) signal (fragment): SV40 polyadenylation signal
   7200..7529    +  CDS            nef (fragment): NEF_HV1BR - Experimental evidence at protein level: Swiss-Prot protein existence level 1. Extracellular Nef protein targets CD4(+) T-lymphocytes for apoptosis by interacting with CXCR4 surface receptors (PubMed:14990729). From Human immunodeficiency virus type 1 group M subtype B (isolate BRU/LAI) (HIV-1).
   7577..7834    +  LTR            5' LTR (truncated): truncated 5' long terminal repeat (LTR) from HIV-1
   7881..8006    +  misc_feature   HIV-1 Ψ: packaging signal of human immunodeficiency virus type 1
   7990..8328    +  CDS            HIV-1 gag (fragment): gag protein from human immunodeficiency virus 1; gag
   8503..8736    +  misc_feature   RRE: The Rev response element (RRE) of HIV-1 allows for Rev-dependent mRNA export from the nucleus to the cytoplasm.
   9113..58      +  CDS            Rev (fragment) (across the origin): human immunodeficiency virus 1 (HIV-1) Rev protein; rev; enhances nuclear export of unspliced and incompletely spliced viral mRNAs
