[The description below was written by a language model from this plasmid's Addgene catalogue record and pLannotate feature annotations shown in this document.]
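Description:
pHAGE-SRSF2 is an HIV-1-derived lentiviral expression plasmid carrying the wild-type human SRSF2 open reading frame (also known as SC35 or SFRS2), which encodes a serine/arginine-rich splicing factor needed for early spliceosome assembly. In bacteria it is maintained through a high-copy ColE1/pUC-type origin and selected with ampicillin via the β-lactamase gene. The 9,155-nt annotated sequence also contains small backbone remnants, including lac regulatory elements and fragments of the SV40 origin and poly(A) signal, which have no evident role in the payload.

The viral transfer cassette runs from a truncated 5' LTR through the Ψ packaging signal, a partial gag sequence, the Rev response element and the cPPT/CTS to a self-inactivating ΔU3 3' LTR. Together these elements allow the RNA genome to be packaged, exported and integrated when packaging functions are supplied in trans, while the integrated provirus lacks LTR promoter activity. Inside this frame, the constitutive human EF-1α promoter drives SRSF2, which was inserted by Gateway recombination and is flanked by attB1 and attB2 sites. Downstream lie short T3 and T7 promoter sequences, an attB4 fragment and a V5 epitope sequence; the record does not indicate whether V5 is fused in frame to SRSF2. An EMCV IRES then directs translation of puromycin N-acetyltransferase from the same transcript, so transduced mammalian cells can be selected with puromycin, and a WPRE enhances transcript expression.

The stated purpose is lentiviral expression of SRSF2. The associated publication concerns systematic functional annotation of somatic mutations in cancer, a setting in which this WT clone would plausibly serve as the reference for mutant alleles, although the record does not say so.
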