Addgene plasmid #116793: pHAGE-SRSF2
Purpose: Lentiviral expression of SRSF2
Depositing lab: Gordon Mills & Kenneth Scott. Depositing organization: Baylor College of Medicine. Publication: Systematic Functional Annotation of Somatic Mutations in Cancer. Ng PK, Li J, Jeong KJ, Shao S, Chen H, Tsang YH, Sengupta S, Wang Z, Bhavana VH, Tran R, Soewito S, Minussi DC, Moreno D, Kong K, Dogruluk T, Lu H, Gao J, Tokheim C, Zhou DC, Johnson AM, Zeng J, Ip CKM, Ju Z, Wester M, Yu S, Li Y, Vellano CP, Schultz N, Karchin R, Ding L, Lu Y, Cheung LWT, Chen K, Shaw KR, Meric-Bernstam F, Scott KL, Yi S, Sahni N, Liang H, Mills GB. Cancer Cell. 2018 Mar 12;33(3):450-462.e10. doi: 10.1016/j.ccell.2018.01.021. PubMed 29533785.
Backbone
  Vector backbone: pHAGE
  Vector type: Lentiviral
Growth in bacteria
  Bacterial resistance: Ampicillin, 100 μg/mL
  Growth temperature: 37°C
  Growth strain: Stbl3
  Copy number: High Copy
Gene/Insert
  Gene/Insert name: SRSF2
  Species: H. sapiens (human)
  Mutation: WT
  Entrez Gene: SRSF2 (a.k.a. PR264, SC-35, SC35, SFRS2, SFRS2A, SRp30b)
  Cloning method: Gateway Cloning
Terms and licenses: Academic/Nonprofit Terms; Industry Terms: Not Available to Industry
How to cite: pHAGE-SRSF2 was a gift from Gordon Mills & Kenneth Scott (Addgene plasmid # 116793 ; http://n2t.net/addgene:116793 ; RRID:Addgene_116793)
