>Addgene plasmid #116793 | pHAGE-SRSF2 | depositor partial sequence | sequence record 219669 | insert
ATGAGCTACGGCCGCCCCCCTCCCGATGTGGAGGGTATGACCTCCCTCAAGGTGGACAACCTGACCTACC
GCACCTCGCCCGACACGCTGAGGCGCGTCTTCGAGAAGTACGGGCGCGTCGGCGACGTGTACATCCCGCG
GGATCGCTACACCAAGGAGTCCCGCGGCTTCGCCTTCGTTCGCTTTCACGACAAGCGCGACGCTGAGGAC
GCTATGGATGCCATGGACGGGGCCGTGCTGGACGGCCGCGAGCTGCGGGTGCAAATGGCGCGCTACGGCC
GCCCCCCGGACTCACACCACAGCCGCCGGGGACCGCCACCCCGCAGGTACGGGGGCGGTGGCTACGGACG
CCGGAGCCGCAGCCCTAGGCGGCGTCGCCGCAGCCGATCCCGGAGTCGGAGCCGTTCCAGGTCTCGCAGC
CGATCTCGCTACAGCCGCTCGAAGTCTCGGTCCCGCACTCGTTCTCGATCTCGGTCGACCTCCAAGTCCA
GATCCGCACGAAGGTCCAAGTCCAAGTCCTCGTCGGTCTCCAGATCTCGTTCGCGGTCCAGGTCCCGGTC
TCGGTCCAGGAGTCCTCCCCCAGTGTCCAAGAGGGAATCCAAATCCAGGTCGCGATCGAAGAGTCCCCCC
AAGTCTCCTGAAGAGGAAGGAGCGGTGTCCTCTTAA
